Addgene plasmid #210746: pUC57-ITR2-H1-GFP sgRNA Gollum Target 2- eCMV- SaSp-3XFLAG-SV40NLS-ITR2
Purpose: Coding for SaSp Cas9 alongside Gollum sgRNA targeting GFP Target 2
Depositing lab: Vincent Dion. Depositing organization: Cardiff University. Publication: Developing small Cas9 hybrids using molecular modeling. Mangin A, Dion V, Menzies G. bioRxiv 2023.10.24.563270 10.1101/2023.10.24.563270.
Backbone
  Vector backbone: pUC57
  Backbone manufacturer: Genscript
  Vector type: Mammalian Expression, CRISPR
Growth in bacteria
  Bacterial resistance: Ampicillin, 100 μg/mL
  Growth temperature: 37°C
  Growth strain: NEB Stable
  Copy number: High Copy
Gene/Insert 1
  Gene/Insert name: SaSp Cas9
  Species: Synthetic
  Mutation: N-terminal Sa Cas9, C-terminal Sp Cas9
  Promoter: eCMV
  Tag / fusion protein: 3xFLAG, SV40 NLS, PolyA signal (C terminal on insert)
  Cloning method: Unknown
  Sequencing primers: 5′ n/a
Gene/Insert 2
  Gene/Insert name: Gollum sgRNA GFP Target 2 (alt name: gRNA target: GATGCCGTTCTTCTGCTTGTGTTTTAGAGCTAGAAATAGCAAGTTAAAATAAGGCAAAATGCCGTGTTTAACTTGAAAAAGTGT)
  Species: Synthetic
  Promoter: H1
  Cloning method: Unknown
  Sequencing primers: 5′ n/a
Resource information
  A portion of this plasmid was derived from a plasmid made by: Genscript
Terms and licenses: Academic/Nonprofit Terms; Industry Terms: Not Available to Industry
Depositor comments: Please visit https://doi.org/10.1101/2023.10.24.563270 for bioRxiv preprint.
How to cite: pUC57-ITR2-H1-GFP sgRNA Gollum Target 2- eCMV- SaSp-3XFLAG-SV40NLS-ITR2 was a gift from Vincent Dion (Addgene plasmid # 210746 ; http://n2t.net/addgene:210746 ; RRID:Addgene_210746)
