[The description below was written by a language model from this plasmid's Addgene catalogue record and pLannotate feature annotations shown in this document.]
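Description:
pUC57-ITR2-H1-GFP sgRNA Gollum Target 2- eCMV- SaSp-3XFLAG-SV40NLS-ITR2 is a 7.6 kb mammalian CRISPR expression plasmid built on the high-copy pUC57 cloning backbone. It is propagated in E. coli through the ColE1/pUC origin and selected with ampicillin via the β-lactamase gene. Remnants of the lacZα/lac promoter region flank the insertion site. The whole payload sits between two AAV serotype 2 inverted terminal repeats. This arrangement is the one used for packaging a cassette into recombinant AAV, although the record lists the vector type only as mammalian expression and CRISPR. The recombination-reducing growth strain is consistent with the need to keep the repeat-rich ITRs intact.

Two expression units lie between the ITRs. A human H1 Pol III promoter drives the "Gollum" single guide RNA, which carries a spacer against GFP (Target 2). The annotation software matches this spacer to a small mVenus-derived fragment, which reflects the fluorescent-protein target rather than a coding element. Only part of the scaffold aligns to the standard S. pyogenes guide scaffold, suggesting a modified design.

Downstream, a CMV enhancer/promoter (eCMV) drives SaSp Cas9, a synthetic hybrid nuclease with an N-terminal S. aureus Cas9 portion and a C-terminal S. pyogenes Cas9 portion. The feature table annotates only the S. aureus-like segment, leaving the remainder of the open reading frame unlabelled. The protein carries a C-terminal 3xFLAG tag for detection and, according to the catalogue entry, an SV40 nuclear localisation signal. The unit ends in a short synthetic polyadenylation signal. The plasmid delivers a compact hybrid Cas9 and its guide together, for testing nuclease activity against a GFP target in mammalian cells.
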