Features (pLannotate 1.2.2; 21 found; start..end, strand, type, name):
    137..236     +  misc_feature   bom (fragment): basis of mobility region from pBR322
    242..399     -  CDS            lacZα (fragment): LacZα fragment of β-galactosidase; lacZ fragment
    432..572     -  repeat_region  AAV2 ITR: inverted terminal repeat of adeno-associated virus serotype 2 inverted
    605..695     +  promoter       H1 promoter: human H1 RNA promoter
    704..723     -  CDS            VC155 (fragment): C-terminal fragment of mVenus for use in bimolecular fluorescence complementation (BiFC) (Kodama and Hu, 2010)
    724..758     +  misc_RNA       gRNA scaffold (fragment): guide RNA scaffold for the Streptococcus pyogenes CRISPR/Cas9 system
    881..1184    +  enhancer       CMV enhancer: human cytomegalovirus immediate early enhancer
   1185..1388    +  promoter       CMV promoter: human cytomegalovirus (CMV) immediate early promoter
   1433..4156    +  CDS            cas9 (fragment): CAS9_STAAU - Experimental evidence at protein level: Swiss-Prot protein existence level 1. CRISPR (clustered regularly interspaced short palindromic repeat) is an adaptive immune system that provides protection against mobile genetic elements (viruses, transposable elements and conjugative plasmids). CRISPR clusters contain spacers, sequences complementary to antecedent mobile elements, and target invading nucleic acids. CRISPR clusters are transcribed and processed into CRISPR RNA (crRNA). In type II CRISPR systems correct processing of pre-crRNA requires a trans- encoded small RNA (tracrRNA)
   4961..4981    +  CDS            FLAG (fragment): FLAG® epitope tag, followed by an enterokinase cleavage site
   5006..5029    +  CDS            3xFLAG (fragment): three tandem FLAG® epitope tags
   5072..5120    +  polyA_signal   poly(A) signal: synthetic polyadenylation signal
   5137..5277    +  repeat_region  AAV2 ITR: inverted terminal repeat of adeno-associated virus serotype 2 inverted
   5359..5375    -  protein_bind   lac operator: The lac repressor binds to the lac operator to inhibit transcription in E. coli. This inhibition can be relieved by adding lactose or isopropyl-β-D-thiogalactopyranoside (IPTG). lac repressor encoded by lacI
   5383..5413    -  promoter       lac promoter: promoter for the E. coli lac operon
   5428..5449    -  protein_bind   CAP binding site: CAP binding activates transcription in the presence of cAMP. E. coli catabolite activator protein
   5462..5554    -  CDS            lacI (fragment): lac repressor; lacI; The lac repressor binds to the lac operator to inhibit transcription in E. coli. This inhibition can be relieved by adding lactose or isopropyl-β-D-thiogalactopyranoside (IPTG).
   5737..6325    -  rep_origin     ori: high-copy-number ColE1/pMB1/pBR322/pUC origin of replication
   6496..7356    -  CDS            AmpR: β-lactamase; bla; confers resistance to ampicillin, carbenicillin, and related antibiotics
   7357..7461    -  promoter       AmpR promoter: bla
   7556..35      +  CDS            rop (fragment) (across the origin): Rop protein, which maintains plasmids at low copy number; rop
>Addgene plasmid #210746 | pUC57-ITR2-H1-GFP sgRNA Gollum Target 2- eCMV- SaSp-3XFLAG-SV40NLS-ITR2 | addgene full sequence | sequence record 417992 | Addgene NGS Result
TCGCGCGTTTCGGTGATGACGGTGAAAACCTCTGACACATGCAGCTCCCGGAGACGGTCACAGCTTGTCT
GTAAGCGGATGCCGGGAGCAGACAAGCCCGTCAGGGCGCGTCAGCGGGTGTTGGCGGGTGTCGGGGCTGG
CTTAACTATGCGGCATCAGAGCAGATTGTACTGAGAGTGCACCATATGCGGTGTGAAATACCGCACAGAT
GCGTAAGGAGAAAATACCGCATCAGGCGCCATTCGCCATTCAGGCTGCGCAACTGTTGGGAAGGGCGATC
GGTGCGGGCCTCTTCGCTATTACGCCAGCTGGCGAAAGGGGGATGTGCTGCAAGGCGATTAAGTTGGGTA
ACGCCAGGGTTTTCCCAGTCACGACGTTGTAAAACGACGGCCAGTGAATTCGAGCTCGGTACCTCGCGAA
TGCATCTAGATCCTGCAGGCAGCTGCGCGCTCGCTCGCTCACTGAGGCCGCCCGGGCAAAGCCCGGGCGT
CGGGCGACCTTTGGTCGCCCGGCCTCAGTGAGCGAGCGAGCGCGCAGAGAGGGAGTGGCCAACTCCATCA
CTAGGGGTTCCTGCGGCCCCCCCTAGGTAGGCTAGGCTAGGCGTATATTTGCATGTCGCTATGTGTTCTG
GGAAATCACCATAAACGTGAAATGTCTTTGGATTTGGGAATCTTATAAGTTCTGTATGAGACCACTCTTT
CCCGATGCCGTTCTTCTGCTTGTGTTTTAGAGCTAGAAATAGCAAGTTAAAATAAGGCAAAATGCCGTGT
TTAACTTGAAAAAGTGTTTTTTTTCTAGAGGGTACCGGGGCCCGCCTAGGTAGTTATTAATAGTAATCAA
TTACGGGGTCATTAGTTCATAGCCCATATATGGAGTTCCGCGTTACATAACTTACGGTAAATGGCCCGCC
TGGCTGACCGCCCAACGACCCCCGCCCATTGACGTCAATAATGACGTATGTTCCCATAGTAACGCCAATA
GGGACTTTCCATTGACGTCAATGGGTGGAGTATTTACGGTAAACTGCCCACTTGGCAGTACATCAAGTGT
ATCATATGCCAAGTACGCCCCCTATTGACGTCAATGACGGTAAATGGCCCGCCTGGCATTATGCCCAGTA
CATGACCTTATGGGACTTTCCTACTTGGCAGTACATCTACGTATTAGTCATCGCTATTACCATGGTGATG
CGGTTTTGGCAGTACATCAATGGGCGTGGATAGCGGTTTGACTCACGGGGATTTCCAAGTCTCCACCCCA
TTGACGTCAATGGGAGTTTGTTTTGGCACCAAAATCAACGGGACTTTCCAAAATGTCGTAACAACTCCGC
CCCATTGACGCAAATGGGCGGTAGGCGTGTACGGTGGGAGGTCTATATAAGCAGAGCTGGTTTAGTGAAC
CGTCAGATCCGCTAGCGCTACCGGTCGCCACCATGAAGAGGAATTACATTCTGGGCCTGGACATCGGGAT
CACCTCTGTGGGGTATGGCATTATCGACTACGAGACAAGAGACGTGATCGACGCAGGCGTCAGACTCTTC
AAGGAGGCCAACGTGGAGAATAACGAAGGCAGGCGGAGCAAGAGGGGTGCAAGGAGATTGAAAAGAAGGC
GGCGCCACAGAATCCAGAGGGTGAAGAAGCTCCTTTTCGACTACAACTTGCTCACCGATCATAGCGAGCT
GTCCGGCATCAATCCTTACGAGGCTAGGGTCAAGGGATTGAGCCAGAAGTTGTCAGAGGAGGAGTTCAGC
GCAGCACTGCTCCATCTTGCCAAGAGGAGAGGAGTCCACAACGTGAATGAGGTGGAGGAAGATACTGGGA
ATGAGCTGAGCACGAAGGAGCAGATCTCTAGAAACTCAAAAGCCTTGGAAGAAAAGTATGTTGCTGAACT
CCAGCTTGAAAGACTCAAGAAGGACGGGGAGGTGAGGGGCTCAATTAACAGGTTCAAGACATCTGACTAT
GTGAAAGAAGCAAAGCAGCTCCTCAAAGTGCAAAAAGCTTACCACCAGCTGGACCAAAGTTTTATCGACA
CGTACATCGATCTTTTGGAAACACGACGAACGTATTACGAAGGACCAGGTGAAGGCTCACCCTTTGGCTG
GAAAGACATTAAAGAGTGGTACGAAATGTTGATGGGACACTGTACATACTTCCCTGAAGAGCTGCGCAGC
GTCAAGTACGCCTATAACGCCGACCTGTACAACGCCCTTAACGACCTCAACAATTTGGTGATCACTAGAG
ACGAGAACGAAAAGCTCGAGTACTACGAAAAATTCCAAATTATCGAAAATGTCTTCAAGCAGAAGAAAAA
GCCTACACTCAAACAGATTGCCAAAGAGATATTGGTAAACGAAGAGGATATCAAAGGGTACAGAGTCACT
TCCACCGGGAAGCCGGAGTTCACTAATCTCAAGGTTTATCACGACATAAAGGACATAACCGCCCGGAAAG
AGATCATTGAGAACGCCGAGCTTCTGGACCAGATTGCAAAAATTCTTACTATCTACCAATCATCCGAGGA
CATCCAGGAGGAGCTCACCAATCTTAATAGCGAGCTCACGCAAGAAGAAATTGAGCAAATTAGCAATCTC
AAGGGGTACACCGGAACCCATAATTTGAGCCTTAAGGCTATTAACTTGATTCTGGACGAGCTTTGGCACA
CGAACGATAATCAGATTGCCATTTTTAACCGGCTTAAACTCGTTCCGAAGAAAGTTGATTTGAGTCAACA
AAAGGAAATACCTACCACTTTGGTAGACGATTTTATTCTCTCCCCTGTGGTAAAGCGATCCTTTATCCAG
TCAATCAAAGTGATTAATGCAATCATTAAAAAGTACGGGCTGCCCAATGACATTATTATCGAGCTCGCAA
GGGAGAAGAACAGCAAAGATGCCCAGAAGATGATAAACGAGATGCAGAAGCGGAATCGACAGACAAATGA
AAGGATTGAAGAAATAATCCGAACAACAGGGAAGGAAAATGCTAAGTATCTTATCGAAAAGATTAAGCTC
CACGATATGCAGGAGGGCAAGTGCCTTTACTCTCTCGAGGCGATTCCATTGGAGGACCTCCTTAACAATC
CGTTCAACTACGAGGTGGATCACATCATCCCCAGGAGCGTGAGCTTCGACAACTCATTCAACAACAAGGT
GTTAGTGAAGCAGGAGGAGAACAGCAAGAAAGGTAATAGGACCCCATTCCAGTACCTTAGTAGCTCTGAC
TCCAAGATCAGCTACGAGACTTTCAAGAAGCACATACTGAACTTAGCCAAGGGTAAAGGCCGCATTAGCA
AAACCAAGAAGGAGTATTTGCTGGAAGAAAGGGACATCAACCGGTTCTCAGTCCAGAAGGACTTCATCAA
CAGGAACCTGGTGGACACAAGATACGCTACCAGGGGCCTGATGAACCTCTTGAGATCTTACTTCCGGGTC
AATAACCTGGATGTTAAGGTCAAGTCTATCAACGGCGGCTTCACCAGCTTCCTGAGAAGAAAGTGGAAGT
TCAAGAAGGAGCGAAACAAGGGGTACAAACACCATGCCGAGGACGCTCTGATAATCGCTAACGCCGACTT
CATCTTCAAGGAGTGGAAGAAGCTGGACAAAGCCAAGAAGGTGATGGAAAACCAGATGTTCGAAGAGAAG
CAGGCTGAGTCCATGCCAGAGATCGAGACAGAGCAGGAATACAAGGAAATCTTCATCACCCCTCACCAGA
TCAAACATATTAAGGATTTCAAAGACTATAAGTACTCCCATAGAGTTGACAAAAAGCCCAACAGAGAACT
GATCAACGACACTCTCTACTCTACCAGAAAGGACGATAAAGGTAACACTCTTATTGTCAACAATCTCAAT
GGCCTGTACGACAAGGACAACGATAAGCTGAAGAAACTGATCAACAAATCACCCGAGAAGCTCCTGATGT
ACCACCACGACCCACAGACATACCAGAAGTTGAAGCTCATCATGGAACAGTACGGCGACGAGAAGAACCC
CCTGTACAAATACTACGAGGAAACGGGGAATTACCTCACCAAGTACTCTAAAAAGGACAACGGACCCGTT
ATTAAAAAGATCAAATATTATGGTAACAAGCTTAATGCTCATCTGGACATCACCGATGATTACCCCAATT
CCAGAAATAAGGTGGTCAAACTGTCTACCGGAGGATTCAGTAAGGAAAGCATACTGCCGAAAAGGAATTC
CGACAAGCTGATCGCTAGGAAGAAGGACTGGGATCCCAAAAAATACGGGGGATTCGACTCCCCCACAGTT
GCGTACAGCGTGCTCGTGGTGGCAAAAGTGGAGAAGGGGAAATCCAAAAAACTAAAATCAGTCAAAGAGC
TGCTTGGCATTACAATCATGGAGAGGTCTTCCTTCGAGAAGAATCCAATTGACTTCCTCGAGGCTAAGGG
ATACAAGGAGGTGAAGAAGGACTTGATAATCAAACTGCCGAAGTACAGCTTGTTCGAGCTCGAAAATGGC
CGCAAGAGGATGCTGGCTAGCGCTGGCGAGCTCCAGAAGGGCAACGAGCTGGCCCTGCCCAGCAAGTACG
TGAACTTCCTTTATCTCGCATCACACTACGAGAAGCTCAAGGGATCACCCGAGGACAACGAGCAGAAGCA
GCTGTTTGTGGAGCAGCACAAGCACTATCTCGATGAAATTATTGAACAGATCTCCGAATTTTCTAAACGG
GTAATTCTCGCAGACGCTAACCTCGACAAAGTGCTGAGCGCATACAATAAACATCGGGACAAGCCAATTA
GGGAGCAGGCTGAGAACATCATCCATCTTTTCACCTTGACAAATCTCGGCGCTCCAGCCGCCTTCAAGTA
CTTCGACACCACCATCGATAGGAAGCGATACACATCAACGAAAGAGGTGCTGGACGCCACTCTGATCCAC
CAGAGCATCACCGGCCTGTACGAAACGAGAATCGACTTGTCTCAGCTGGGCGGAGATGACTACAAGGACG
ACGACGACAAGGACTATAAGGACGATGATGATAAGGATTACAAAGATGACGACGATAAGCCCCCCAAGAA
GAAGAGGAAGGTGGAGGCCAGCTAAGAATTCAATAAAAGATCTTTATTTTCATTAGATCTGTGTGTTGGT
TTTTTGTGTGTAAGAATTCCGGCCGCAGGAACCCCTAGTGATGGAGTTGGCCACTCCCTCTCTGCGCGCT
CGCTCGCTCACTGAGGCCGGGCGACCAAAGGTCGCCCGACGCCCGGGCTTTGCCCGGGCGGCCTCAGTGA
GCGAGCGAGCGCGCAGCTGCCTGCAGGATCGGATCCCGGGCCCGTCGACTGCAGAGGCCTGCATGCAAGC
TTGGCGTAATCATGGTCATAGCTGTTTCCTGTGTGAAATTGTTATCCGCTCACAATTCCACACAACATAC
GAGCCGGAAGCATAAAGTGTAAAGCCTGGGGTGCCTAATGAGTGAGCTAACTCACATTAATTGCGTTGCG
CTCACTGCCCGCTTTCCAGTCGGGAAACCTGTCGTGCCAGCTGCATTAATGAATCGGCCAACGCGCGGGG
AGAGGCGGTTTGCGTATTGGGCGCTCTTCCGCTTCCTCGCTCACTGACTCGCTGCGCTCGGTCGTTCGGC
TGCGGCGAGCGGTATCAGCTCACTCAAAGGCGGTAATACGGTTATCCACAGAATCAGGGGATAACGCAGG
AAAGAACATGTGAGCAAAAGGCCAGCAAAAGGCCAGGAACCGTAAAAAGGCCGCGTTGCTGGCGTTTTTC
CATAGGCTCCGCCCCCCTGACGAGCATCACAAAAATCGACGCTCAAGTCAGAGGTGGCGAAACCCGACAG
GACTATAAAGATACCAGGCGTTTCCCCCTGGAAGCTCCCTCGTGCGCTCTCCTGTTCCGACCCTGCCGCT
TACCGGATACCTGTCCGCCTTTCTCCCTTCGGGAAGCGTGGCGCTTTCTCATAGCTCACGCTGTAGGTAT
CTCAGTTCGGTGTAGGTCGTTCGCTCCAAGCTGGGCTGTGTGCACGAACCCCCCGTTCAGCCCGACCGCT
GCGCCTTATCCGGTAACTATCGTCTTGAGTCCAACCCGGTAAGACACGACTTATCGCCACTGGCAGCAGC
CACTGGTAACAGGATTAGCAGAGCGAGGTATGTAGGCGGTGCTACAGAGTTCTTGAAGTGGTGGCCTAAC
TACGGCTACACTAGAAGAACAGTATTTGGTATCTGCGCTCTGCTGAAGCCAGTTACCTTCGGAAAAAGAG
TTGGTAGCTCTTGATCCGGCAAACAAACCACCGCTGGTAGCGGTGGTTTTTTTGTTTGCAAGCAGCAGAT
TACGCGCAGAAAAAAAGGATCTCAAGAAGATCCTTTGATCTTTTCTACGGGGTCTGACGCTCAGTGGAAC
GAAAACTCACGTTAAGGGATTTTGGTCATGAGATTATCAAAAAGGATCTTCACCTAGATCCTTTTAAATT
AAAAATGAAGTTTTAAATCAATCTAAAGTATATATGAGTAAACTTGGTCTGACAGTTACCAATGCTTAAT
CAGTGAGGCACCTATCTCAGCGATCTGTCTATTTCGTTCATCCATAGTTGCCTGACTCCCCGTCGTGTAG
ATAACTACGATACGGGAGGGCTTACCATCTGGCCCCAGTGCTGCAATGATACCGCGAGACCCACGCTCAC
CGGCTCCAGATTTATCAGCAATAAACCAGCCAGCCGGAAGGGCCGAGCGCAGAAGTGGTCCTGCAACTTT
ATCCGCCTCCATCCAGTCTATTAATTGTTGCCGGGAAGCTAGAGTAAGTAGTTCGCCAGTTAATAGTTTG
CGCAACGTTGTTGCCATTGCTACAGGCATCGTGGTGTCACGCTCGTCGTTTGGTATGGCTTCATTCAGCT
CCGGTTCCCAACGATCAAGGCGAGTTACATGATCCCCCATGTTGTGCAAAAAAGCGGTTAGCTCCTTCGG
TCCTCCGATCGTTGTCAGAAGTAAGTTGGCCGCAGTGTTATCACTCATGGTTATGGCAGCACTGCATAAT
TCTCTTACTGTCATGCCATCCGTAAGATGCTTTTCTGTGACTGGTGAGTACTCAACCAAGTCATTCTGAG
AATAGTGTATGCGGCGACCGAGTTGCTCTTGCCCGGCGTCAATACGGGATAATACCGCGCCACATAGCAG
AACTTTAAAAGTGCTCATCATTGGAAAACGTTCTTCGGGGCGAAAACTCTCAAGGATCTTACCGCTGTTG
AGATCCAGTTCGATGTAACCCACTCGTGCACCCAACTGATCTTCAGCATCTTTTACTTTCACCAGCGTTT
CTGGGTGAGCAAAAACAGGAAGGCAAAATGCCGCAAAAAAGGGAATAAGGGCGACACGGAAATGTTGAAT
ACTCATACTCTTCCTTTTTCAATATTATTGAAGCATTTATCAGGGTTATTGTCTCATGAGCGGATACATA
TTTGAATGTATTTAGAAAAATAAACAAATAGGGGTTCCGCGCACATTTCCCCGAAAAGTGCCACCTGACG
TCTAAGAAACCATTATTATCATGACATTAACCTATAAAAATAGGCGTATCACGAGGCCCTTTCGTC
